Addgene plasmid #190062: pGTM_COV2_NSP5_004_SUMO
Purpose: Expresses SARS-CoV-2 3CLpro for the expression of the active mature protease
Depositing lab: Gaetano Montelione. Depositing organization: Rensselaer Polytechnic Institute. Publication: Protocol for production and purification of SARS-CoV-2 3CL(pro). Mazzei L, Greene-Cramer R, Bafna K, Jovanovic A, De Falco A, Acton TB, Royer CA, Ciurli S, Montelione GT. STAR Protoc. 2023 May 5;4(2):102326. doi: 10.1016/j.xpro.2023.102326. PubMed 37235475.
Backbone
  Vector backbone: pET15Sumo2_NESG
  Backbone manufacturer: Novagen/Northeast Structural Genomics Consortium
  Backbone size w/o insert (bp): 5737
  Total vector size (bp): 6604
  Modifications to backbone: An N-terminal 6X-His tag fused to the Smt3 gene (Sumo) of Saccharomyces cerevisiae as a purification/solubility enhancement cassette. BsaI sites are included in the cloning polylinker for scarless cloning of the SARS-CoV2 3CLpro and the production of a native, mature protein after cleavage from the Sumo fusion by Sumo protease (Ulp1).
  Vector type: Bacterial Expression
Growth in bacteria
  Bacterial resistance: Ampicillin, 100 μg/mL
  Growth temperature: Room Temperature
  Growth strain: DH5alpha
  Copy number: Low Copy
Gene/Insert
  Gene/Insert name: 3CLpro (alt names: SARS-CoV-2 Main Protease; Nsp5)
  Species: SARS-CoV-2
  Insert size (bp): 918
  GenBank ID: PRO_0000449623
  Entrez Gene: ORF1ab (a.k.a. GU280_gp01)
  Promoter: T7 lac
  Tag / fusion protein: 6X-His-Sumo (N terminal on backbone)
  Cloning method: Ligation Independent Cloning
  Sequencing primers: 5′ T7 Forward; 3′ T7 Reverse
Resource information
  A portion of this plasmid was derived from a plasmid made by: Genscript was contracted to produce this construct
Terms and licenses: Academic/Nonprofit Terms; Industry Terms
Depositor comments: This construct was produced by total gene synthesis by Genscript. The DNA insert is optimized for expression in Escherichia coli.
How to cite: pGTM_COV2_NSP5_004_SUMO was a gift from Gaetano Montelione (Addgene plasmid # 190062 ; http://n2t.net/addgene:190062 ; RRID:Addgene_190062)
