[The description below was written by a language model from this plasmid's Addgene catalogue record and pLannotate feature annotations shown in this document.]
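Description:
pGTM_COV2_NSP5_004_SUMO is a 6.6 kb bacterial expression plasmid built on pET15Sumo2_NESG, a pET-type backbone modified to carry an N-terminal His6–SUMO purification and solubility cassette. It replicates in E. coli from a pBR322/ColE1-family origin accompanied by the bom region and the rop gene, consistent with the catalogue's low-copy designation, and is selected with ampicillin through the bla gene. An f1 origin is also present, and short tetracycline-resistance fragments flanking the lacI cassette are nonfunctional remnants of the pBR322 lineage.

The payload is a 918 bp synthetic, E. coli codon-optimized coding sequence for the SARS-CoV-2 main protease (3CLpro, Nsp5), annotated as a fragment of the ORF1a polyprotein; the automated annotation's functional text about nsp10 describes the polyprotein entry in general, not this insert. Expression is driven by a T7 promoter with an adjacent lac operator and the T7 gene 10 ribosome binding site, ends at the T7 terminator, and is kept repressed by the plasmid-encoded lac repressor until IPTG is added in a host supplying T7 RNA polymerase. The protease is fused directly after yeast Smt3 (SUMO), joined scarlessly via BsaI sites in the polylinker, so that cleavage by the SUMO protease Ulp1 releases a protein with the native N-terminus, yielding the active mature enzyme. The feature table also flags a His-tag fragment and a short T7 gene 10-derived fragment downstream of the insert; the record does not indicate that these are translated, and they are probably residual backbone sequence. The plasmid is intended for producing and purifying active 3CLpro.
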