Features (pLannotate 1.2.2; 20 found; start..end, strand, type, name):
    307..895     +  rep_origin     ori: high-copy-number ColE1/pMB1/pBR322/pUC origin of replication
   1081..1220    -  misc_feature   bom: basis of mobility region from pBR322
   1322..1513    -  CDS            rop: Rop protein, which maintains plasmids at low copy number; rop
   1530..1910    +  CDS            YPB1_ECOLX: Protein predicted: Swiss-Prot protein existence level 4. From Escherichia coli.
   1982..2273    -  CDS            TcR (fragment): tetracycline efflux protein; tet; confers resistance to tetracycline
   2288..2309    -  protein_bind   CAP binding site: CAP binding activates transcription in the presence of cAMP. E. coli catabolite activator protein
   2322..3404    -  CDS            lacI: lac repressor; lacI; The lac repressor binds to the lac operator to inhibit transcription in E. coli. This inhibition can be relieved by adding lactose or isopropyl-β-D-thiogalactopyranoside (IPTG).
   3405..3482    -  promoter       lacI promoter: lacI
   3490..3769    -  CDS            TcR (fragment): tetracycline efflux protein; tet; confers resistance to tetracycline
   3791..3809    +  promoter       T7 promoter: promoter for bacteriophage T7 RNA polymerase
   3810..3834    +  protein_bind   lac operator: The lac repressor binds to the lac operator to inhibit transcription in E. coli. This inhibition can be relieved by adding lactose or isopropyl-β-D-thiogalactopyranoside (IPTG). lac repressor encoded by lacI
   3849..3871    +  RBS            RBS: efficient ribosome binding site from bacteriophage T7 gene 10 (Olins and Rangwala, 1989)
   3908..4195    +  CDS            SUMO: cleavable ubiquitin-like protein tag; S. cerevisiae SMT3 (truncated and modified); modified to prevent cleavage by eukaryotic SUMO proteases
   4196..5113    +  CDS            R1A_SARS2 (fragment) (sequence withheld): Experimental evidence at protein level: Swiss-Prot protein existence level 1. [Non-structural protein 10]: Plays a pivotal role in viral transcription by stimulating both nsp14 3'-5' exoribonuclease and nsp16 2'-O-methyltransferase activities. Therefore plays an essential role in viral mRNAs cap methylation. From Severe acute respiratory syndrome coronavirus 2 (2019-nCoV) (SARS-CoV-2).
   5126..5143    +  CDS            9xHis (fragment): 9xHis affinity tag
   5153..5202    +  CDS            SET1 (fragment): solubility-enhancement tag derived from T7 phage gene 10B
   5210..5257    +  terminator     T7 terminator: transcription terminator for bacteriophage T7 RNA polymerase
   5294..5722    +  rep_origin     f1 ori (sequence partly withheld): f1 bacteriophage origin of replication; arrow indicates direction of (+) strand synthesis
   5775..5879    +  promoter       AmpR promoter: bla
   5880..136     +  CDS            AmpR (across the origin): β-lactamase; bla; confers resistance to ampicillin, carbenicillin, and related antibiotics
>Addgene plasmid #190062 | pGTM_COV2_NSP5_004_SUMO | addgene full sequence | sequence record 373209 | Addgene NGS Result
TATCATTGCAGCACTGGGGCCAGATGGTAAGCCCTCCCGTATCGTAGTTATCTACACGACGGGGAGTCAG
GCAACTATGGATGAACGAAATAGACAGATCGCTGAGATAGGTGCCTCACTGATTAAGCATTGGTAACTGT
CAGACCAAGTTTACTCATATATACTTTAGATTGATTTAAAACTTCATTTTTAATTTAAAAGGATCTAGGT
GAAGATCCTTTTTGATAATCTCATGACCAAAATCCCTTAACGTGAGTTTTCGTTCCACTGAGCGTCAGAC
CCCGTAGAAAAGATCAAAGGATCTTCTTGAGATCCTTTTTTTCTGCGCGTAATCTGCTGCTTGCAAACAA
AAAAACCACCGCTACCAGCGGTGGTTTGTTTGCCGGATCAAGAGCTACCAACTCTTTTTCCGAAGGTAAC
TGGCTTCAGCAGAGCGCAGATACCAAATACTGTCCTTCTAGTGTAGCCGTAGTTAGGCCACCACTTCAAG
AACTCTGTAGCACCGCCTACATACCTCGCTCTGCTAATCCTGTTACCAGTGGCTGCTGCCAGTGGCGATA
AGTCGTGTCTTACCGGGTTGGACTCAAGACGATAGTTACCGGATAAGGCGCAGCGGTCGGGCTGAACGGG
GGGTTCGTGCACACAGCCCAGCTTGGAGCGAACGACCTACACCGAACTGAGATACCTACAGCGTGAGCTA
TGAGAAAGCGCCACGCTTCCCGAAGGGAGAAAGGCGGACAGGTATCCGGTAAGCGGCAGGGTCGGAACAG
GAGAGCGCACGAGGGAGCTTCCAGGGGGAAACGCCTGGTATCTTTATAGTCCTGTCGGGTTTCGCCACCT
CTGACTTGAGCGTCGATTTTTGTGATGCTCGTCAGGGGGGCGGAGCCTATGGAAAAACGCCAGCAACGCG
GCCTTTTTACGGTTCCTGGCCTTTTGCTGGCCTTTTGCTCACATGTTCTTTCCTGCGTTATCCCCTGATT
CTGTGGATAACCGTATTACCGCCTTTGAGTGAGCTGATACCGCTCGCCGCAGCCGAACGACCGAGCGCAG
CGAGTCAGTGAGCGAGGAAGCGGAAGAGCGCCTGATGCGGTATTTTCTCCTTACGCATCTGTGCGGTATT
TCACACCGCAATGGTGCACTCTCAGTACAATCTGCTCTGATGCCGCATAGTTAAGCCAGTATACACTCCG
CTATCGCTACGTGACTGGGTCATGGCTGCGCCCCGACACCCGCCAACACCCGCTGACGCGCCCTGACGGG
CTTGTCTGCTCCCGGCATCCGCTTACAGACAAGCTGTGACCGTCTCCGGGAGCTGCATGTGTCAGAGGTT
TTCACCGTCATCACCGAAACGCGCGAGGCAGCTGCGGTAAAGCTCATCAGCGTGGTCGTGAAGCGATTCA
CAGATGTCTGCCTGTTCATCCGCGTCCAGCTCGTTGAGTTTCTCCAGAAGCGTTAATGTCTGGCTTCTGA
TAAAGCGGGCCATGTTAAGGGCGGTTTTTTCCTGTTTGGTCACTGATGCCTCCGTGTAAGGGGGATTTCT
GTTCATGGGGGTAATGATACCGATGAAACGAGAGAGGATGCTCACGATACGGGTTACTGATGATGAACAT
GCCCGGTTACTGGAACGTTGTGAGGGTAAACAACTGGCGGTATGGATGCGGCGGGACCAGAGAAAAATCA
CTCAGGGTCAATGCCAGCGCTTCGTTAATACAGATGTAGGTGTTCCACAGGGTAGCCAGCAGCATCCTGC
GATGCAGATCCGGAACATAATGGTGCAGGGCGCTGACTTCCGCGTTTCCAGACTTTACGAAACACGGAAA
CCGAAGACCATTCATGTTGTTGCTCAGGTCGCAGACGTTTTGCAGCAGCAGTCGCTTCACGTTCGCTCGC
GTATCGGTGATTCATTCTGCTAACCAGTAAGGCAACCCCGCCAGCCTAGCCGGGTCCTCAACGACAGGAG
CACGATCATGCGCACCCGTGGGGCCGCCATGCCGGCGATAATGGCCTGCTTCTCGCCGAAACGTTTGGTG
GCGGGACCAGTGACGAAGGCTTGAGCGAGGGCGTGCAAGATTCCGAATACCGCAAGCGACAGGCCGATCA
TCGTCGCGCTCCAGCGAAAGCGGTCCTCGCCGAAAATGACCCAGAGCGCTGCCGGCACCTGTCCTACGAG
TTGCATGATAAAGAAGACAGTCATAAGTGCGGCGACGATAGTCATGCCCCGCGCCCACCGGAAGGAGCTG
ACTGGGTTGAAGGCTCTCAAGGGCATCGGTCGAGATCCCGGTGCCTAATGAGTGAGCTAACTTACATTAA
TTGCGTTGCGCTCACTGCCCGCTTTCCAGTCGGGAAACCTGTCGTGCCAGCTGCATTAATGAATCGGCCA
ACGCGCGGGGAGAGGCGGTTTGCGTATTGGGCGCCAGGGTGGTTTTTCTTTTCACCAGTGAGACGGGCAA
CAGCTGATTGCCCTTCACCGCCTGGCCCTGAGAGAGTTGCAGCAAGCGGTCCACGCTGGTTTGCCCCAGC
AGGCGAAAATCCTGTTTGATGGTGGTTAACGGCGGGATATAACATGAGCTGTCTTCGGTATCGTCGTATC
CCACTACCGAGATATCCGCACCAACGCGCAGCCCGGACTCGGTAATGGCGCGCATTGCGCCCAGCGCCAT
CTGATCGTTGGCAACCAGCATCGCAGTGGGAACGATGCCCTCATTCAGCATTTGCATGGTTTGTTGAAAA
CCGGACATGGCACTCCAGTCGCCTTCCCGTTCCGCTATCGGCTGAATTTGATTGCGAGTGAGATATTTAT
GCCAGCCAGCCAGACGCAGACGCGCCGAGACAGAACTTAATGGGCCCGCTAACAGCGCGATTTGCTGGTG
ACCCAATGCGACCAGATGCTCCACGCCCAGTCGCGTACCGTCTTCATGGGAGAAAATAATACTGTTGATG
GGTGTCTGGTCAGAGACATCAAGAAATAACGCCGGAACATTAGTGCAGGCAGCTTCCACAGCAATGGCAT
CCTGGTCATCCAGCGGATAGTTAATGATCAGCCCACTGACGCGTTGCGCGAGAAGATTGTGCACCGCCGC
TTTACAGGCTTCGACGCCGCTTCGTTCTACCATCGACACCACCACGCTGGCACCCAGTTGATCGGCGCGA
GATTTAATCGCCGCGACAATTTGCGACGGCGCGTGCAGGGCCAGACTGGAGGTGGCAACGCCAATCAGCA
ACGACTGTTTGCCCGCCAGTTGTTGTGCCACGCGGTTGGGAATGTAATTCAGCTCCGCCATCGCCGCTTC
CACTTTTTCCCGCGTTTTCGCAGAAACGTGGCTGGCCTGGTTCACCACGCGGGAAACGGTCTGATAAGAG
ACACCGGCATACTCTGCGACATCGTATAACGTTACTGGTTTCACATTCACCACCCTGAATTGACTCTCTT
CCGGGCGCTATCATGCCATACCGCGAAAGGTTTTGCGCCATTCGATGGTGTCCGGGATCTCGACGCTCTC
CCTTATGCGACTCCTGCATTAGGAAGCAGCCCAGTAGTAGGTTGAGGCCGTTGAGCACCGCCGCCGCAAG
GAATGGTGCATGCAAGGAGATGGCGCCCAACAGTCCCCCGGCCACGGGGCCTGCCACCATACCCACGCCG
AAACAAGCGCTCATGAGCCCGAAGTGGCGAGCCCGATCTTCCCCATCGGTGATGTCGGCGATATAGGCGC
CAGCAACCGCACCTGTGGCGCCGGTGATGCCGGCCACGATGCGTCCGGCGTAGAGGATCGAGATCTCGAT
CCCGCGAAATTAATACGACTCACTATAGGGGAATTGTGAGCGGATAACAATTCCCCTCTAGAAATAATTT
TGTTTAACTTTAAGAAGGAGATATACCATGGGTCATCACCATCATCATCACGGGTCGGACTCAGAAGTCA
ATCAAGAAGCTAAGCCAGAGGTCAAGCCAGAAGTCAAGCCTGAGACTCACATCAATTTAAAGGTGTCCGA
TGGATCTTCAGAGATCTTCTTCAAGATCAAAAAGACCACTCCTTTAAGAAGGCTGATGGAAGCGTTCGCT
AAAAGACAGGGTAAGGAAATGGACTCCTTAAGATTCTTGTACGACGGTATTAGAATTCAAGCTGATCAGG
CCCCTGAAGATTTGGACATGGAGGATAACGATATTATTGAGGCTCACCGCGAACAGATTGGAGGT
[918 nt withheld, positions 4196-5113]
TAGTAACTCGAGCACCACCACCACCACCACTGAGATCCGGCTGCTAACAAAGCCCGAAAGGAAGCTGAGT
TGGCTGCTGCCACCGCTGAGCAATAACTAGCATAACCCCTTGGGGCCTCTAAACGGGTCTTGAGGGGTTT
TTTGCTGAAAGGAGGAACTATATCCGGATTGGCGAATGGG
[124 nt withheld, positions 5294-5417]
C
[91 nt withheld, positions 5419-5509]
A
[49 nt withheld, positions 5511-5559]
CCTTTGACGTTGGAGTCCACGTTCTTT
[37 nt withheld, positions 5587-5623]
ACCCTATCTCGGTCTATTCTTTTGATTTATAAGGGATTTTGCCGATTTCGGCCTATTGGTTAAAAAATGA
GCTGATTTAACAAAAATTTAACGCGAATTTTAACAAAATATTAACGCTTACAATTTAGGTGGCACTTTTC
GGGGAAATGTGCGCGGAACCCCTATTTGTTTATTTTTCTAAATACATTCAAATATGTATCCGCTCATGAG
ACAATAACCCTGATAAATGCTTCAATAATATTGAAAAAGGAAGAGTATGAGTATTCAACATTTCCGTGTC
GCCCTTATTCCCTTTTTTGCGGCATTTTGCCTTCCTGTTTTTGCTCACCCAGAAACGCTGGTGAAAGTAA
AAGATGCTGAAGATCAGTTGGGTGCACGAGTGGGTTACATCGAACTGGATCTCAACAGCGGTAAGATCCT
TGAGAGTTTTCGCCCCGAAGAACGTTTTCCAATGATGAGCACTTTTAAAGTTCTGCTATGTGGCGCGGTA
TTATCCCGTATTGACGCCGGGCAAGAGCAACTCGGTCGCCGCATACACTATTCTCAGAATGACTTGGTTG
AGTACTCACCAGTCACAGAAAAGCATCTTACGGATGGCATGACAGTAAGAGAATTATGCAGTGCTGCCAT
AACCATGAGTGATAACACTGCGGCCAACTTACTTCTGACAACGATCGGAGGACCGAAGGAGCTAACCGCT
TTTTTGCACAACATGGGGGATCATGTAACTCGCCTTGATCGTTGGGAACCGGAGCTGAATGAAGCCATAC
CAAACGACGAGCGTGACACCACGATGCCTGCAGCAATGGCAACAACGTTGCGCAAACTATTAACTGGCGA
ACTACTTACTCTAGCTTCCCGGCAACAATTAATAGACTGGATGGAGGCGGATAAAGTTGCAGGACCACTT
CTGCGCTCGGCCCTTCCGGCTGGCTGGTTTATTGCTGATAAATCTGGAGCCGGTGAGCGTGGTTCTCGCG
G
